>Addgene plasmid #164453 | AiP12251-pAAV-AiE0453m-minBG-SYFP2-WPRE3-BGHpA (Alias: CN2251) | addgene full sequence | sequence record 325685 | Addgene NGS Result
CCTGCAGGCAGCTGCGCGCTCGCTCGCTCACTGAGGCCGCCCGGGCGTCGGGCGACCTTTGGTCGCCCGG
CCTCAGTGAGCGAGCGAGCGCGCAGAGAGGGAGTGGCCAACTCCATCACTAGGGGTTCCTGCGGCCGCAC
GCGTCACAAATCAGTAAGAATTACACTCCAAAAATAAAACAGGGAAGGGTATTAGTATGTGATACGCATG
GATAAAGTAGAAGAGGCCAAAAATACAAAGAACCGTAAACTCACTAGTGATGGAAGAAACGCTAATTAAA
ATAATGAGCTTTCCTGACCCTTTATCACATGGGCACATTTTCAAAGGACAAGACTCTGCTGAGGAGAACA
CAGAACAGGATCCTTCAGACAAGCTTCAGCAACCAATTTTAGGATGTTCTTAAATAGATCGATTCTTCTA
CTTTTTTTAAAAATAACATAGATCTGAAAAGCTTTATAACTTTTGGTTTTTTTTTAAGGACCATATTAAC
AGCATCTTCCAGTTTTTCTAGAGTAAATGAATATGTATCCCTTTTATAATTAACAATATACATATATTCA
TTTTGTAAAAAGACTATAAAAATAGAAGAGAAAATGAAGAGATGTTTATTTCTTTTACACGCATCAGACT
AAGGCCTTCAGCTCAGCAGGGGGCAGAGTTTATCATCTGTACTCTCTGAAGTGTCACACTGCCCTGCCTT
TGTGTGCCCTTGCCTGTCCCTCTGTGACGGTCACCCTTTCGGTTCTGGCTTGGAGCCTGGTCATCAGTGC
CTGGCGGCCTGTGCCTGGGCTGTGCTGAGCTCATTTGGTCGTTGTCCTAGTGATGTGACCCTACCTTAGA
CTTCCCCATCTCTTGAGGTGGCTAGAGCTCGGGCTGGGCATAAAAGTCAGGGCAGAGCCATCTATTGCTT
ACATTTGCTTCTGGGATCCAGATCTTTCGAAGCTAGCGCTACCGGTCGCCACCATGGTGAGCAAGGGCGA
GGAGCTGTTCACCGGGGTGGTGCCCATCCTGGTCGAGCTGGACGGCGACGTAAACGGCCACAAGTTCAGC
GTGTCCGGCGAGGGCGAGGGCGATGCCACCTACGGCAAGCTGACCCTGAAGCTGATCTGCACCACCGGCA
AGCTGCCCGTGCCCTGGCCCACCCTCGTGACCACCCTGGGCTACGGCGTGCAGTGCTTCGCCCGCTACCC
CGACCACATGAAGCAGCACGACTTCTTCAAGTCCGCCATGCCCGAAGGCTACGTCCAGGAGCGCACCATC
TTCTTCAAGGACGACGGCAACTACAAGACCCGCGCCGAGGTGAAGTTCGAGGGCGACACCCTGGTGAACC
GCATCGAGCTGAAGGGCATCGACTTCAAGGAGGACGGCAACATCCTGGGGCACAAGCTGGAGTACAACTA
CAACAGCCACAACGTCTATATCACCGCCGACAAGCAGAAGAACGGCATCAAGGCCAACTTCAAGATCCGC
CACAACATCGAGGACGGCGGCGTGCAGCTCGCCGACCACTACCAGCAGAACACCCCCATCGGCGACGGCC
CCGTGCTGCTGCCCGACAACCACTACCTGAGCTACCAGTCCAAGCTGAGCAAAGACCCCAACGAGAAGCG
CGATCACATGGTCCTGCTGGAGTTCGTGACCGCCGCCGGGATCACTCTCGGCATGGACGAGCTGTACAAG
TAAGTCGACGGCGCGCCGCGGCCGCGAATTCGATATCATAATCAACCTCTGGATTACAAAATTTGTGAAA
GATTGACTGGTATTCTTAACTATGTTGCTCCTTTTACGCTATGTGGATACGCTGCTTTAATGCCTTTGTA
TCATGCTATTGCTTCCCGTATGGCTTTCATTTTCTCCTCCTTGTATAAATCCTGGTTAGTTCTTGCCACG
GCGGAACTCATCGCCGCCTGCCTTGCCCGCTGCTGGACAGGGGCTCGGCTGTTGGGCACTGACAATTCCG
TGGCTCGAGAGATCTTCGACTGTGCCTTCTAGTTGCCAGCCATCTGTTGTTTGCCCCTCCCCCGTGCCTT
CCTTGACCCTGGAAGGTGCCACTCCCACTGTCCTTTCCTAATAAAATGAGGAAATTGCATCGCATTGTCT
GAGTAGGTGTCATTCTATTCTGGGGGGTGGGGTGGGGCAGGACAGCAAGGGGGAGGATTGGGAAGACAAT
AGCAGGCATGAGATCTCACGTGCGGACCGAGCGGCCGCAGGAACCCCTAGTGATGGAGTTGGCCACTCCC
TCTCTGCGCGCTCGCTCGCTCACTGAGGCCGGGCGACCAAAGGTCGCCCGACGCCCGGGCTTTGCCCGGG
CGGCCTCAGTGAGCGAGCGAGCGCGCAGCTGCCTGCAGGGGCGCCTGATGCGGTATTTTCTCCTTACGCA
TCTGTGCGGTATTTCACACCGCATA
[95 nt withheld, positions 2406-2500]
T
[46 nt withheld, positions 2502-2547]
C
[141 nt withheld, positions 2549-2689]
CCTTTGACGTTGGAGTCCACGTTCTTT
[37 nt withheld, positions 2717-2753]
ACTCTATCTCGGGCTATTCTTTTGATTTATAAGGGATTTTGCCGATTTCGGTCTATTGGTTAAAAAATGA
GCTGATTTAACAAAAATTTAACGCGAATTTTAACAAAATATTAACGTTTACAATTTTATGGTGCACTCTC
AGTACAATCTGCTCTGATGCCGCATAGTTAAGCCAGCCCCGACACCCGCCAACACCCGCTGACGCGCCCT
GACGGGCTTGTCTGCTCCCGGCATCCGCTTACAGACAAGCTGTGACCGTCTCCGGGAGCTGCATGTGTCA
GAGGTTTTCACCGTCATCACCGAAACGCGCGAGACGAAAGGGCCTCGTGATACGCCTATTTTTATAGGTT
AATGTCATGATAATAATGGTTTCTTAGACGTCAGGTGGCACTTTTCGGGGAAATGTGCGCGGAACCCCTA
TTTGTTTATTTTTCTAAATACATTCAAATATGTATCCGCTCATGAGACAATAACCCTGATAAATGCTTCA
ATAATATTGAAAAAGGAAGAGTATGAGTATTCAACATTTCCGTGTCGCCCTTATTCCCTTTTTTGCGGCA
TTTTGCCTTCCTGTTTTTGCTCACCCAGAAACGCTGGTGAAAGTAAAAGATGCTGAAGATCAGTTGGGTG
CACGAGTGGGTTACATCGAACTGGATCTCAACAGCGGTAAGATCCTTGAGAGTTTTCGCCCCGAAGAACG
TTTTCCAATGATGAGCACTTTTAAAGTTCTGCTATGTGGCGCGGTATTATCCCGTATTGACGCCGGGCAA
GAGCAACTCGGTCGCCGCATACACTATTCTCAGAATGACTTGGTTGAGTACTCACCAGTCACAGAAAAGC
ATCTTACGGATGGCATGACAGTAAGAGAATTATGCAGTGCTGCCATAACCATGAGTGATAACACTGCGGC
CAACTTACTTCTGACAACGATCGGAGGACCGAAGGAGCTAACCGCTTTTTTGCACAACATGGGGGATCAT
GTAACTCGCCTTGATCGTTGGGAACCGGAGCTGAATGAAGCCATACCAAACGACGAGCGTGACACCACGA
TGCCTGTAGCAATGGCAACAACGTTGCGCAAACTATTAACTGGCGAACTACTTACTCTAGCTTCCCGGCA
ACAATTAATAGACTGGATGGAGGCGGATAAAGTTGCAGGACCACTTCTGCGCTCGGCCCTTCCGGCTGGC
TGGTTTATTGCTGATAAATCTGGAGCCGGTGAGCGTGGGTCTCGCGGTATCATTGCAGCACTGGGGCCAG
ATGGTAAGCCCTCCCGTATCGTAGTTATCTACACGACGGGGAGTCAGGCAACTATGGATGAACGAAATAG
ACAGATCGCTGAGATAGGTGCCTCACTGATTAAGCATTGGTAACTGTCAGACCAAGTTTACTCATATATA
CTTTAGATTGATTTAAAACTTCATTTTTAATTTAAAAGGATCTAGGTGAAGATCCTTTTTGATAATCTCA
TGACCAAAATCCCTTAACGTGAGTTTTCGTTCCACTGAGCGTCAGACCCCGTAGAAAAGATCAAAGGATC
TTCTTGAGATCCTTTTTTTCTGCGCGTAATCTGCTGCTTGCAAACAAAAAAACCACCGCTACCAGCGGTG
GTTTGTTTGCCGGATCAAGAGCTACCAACTCTTTTTCCGAAGGTAACTGGCTTCAGCAGAGCGCAGATAC
CAAATACTGTTCTTCTAGTGTAGCCGTAGTTAGGCCACCACTTCAAGAACTCTGTAGCACCGCCTACATA
CCTCGCTCTGCTAATCCTGTTACCAGTGGCTGCTGCCAGTGGCGATAAGTCGTGTCTTACCGGGTTGGAC
TCAAGACGATAGTTACCGGATAAGGCGCAGCGGTCGGGCTGAACGGGGGGTTCGTGCACACAGCCCAGCT
TGGAGCGAACGACCTACACCGAACTGAGATACCTACAGCGTGAGCTATGAGAAAGCGCCACGCTTCCCGA
AGGGAGAAAGGCGGACAGGTATCCGGTAAGCGGCAGGGTCGGAACAGGAGAGCGCACGAGGGAGCTTCCA
GGGGGAAACGCCTGGTATCTTTATAGTCCTGTCGGGTTTCGCCACCTCTGACTTGAGCGTCGATTTTTGT
GATGCTCGTCAGGGGGGCGGAGCCTATGGAAAAACGCCAGCAACGCGGCCTTTTTACGGTTCCTGGCCTT
TTGCTGGCCTTTTGCTCACATGT
Features (pLannotate 1.2.2; 14 found; start..end, strand, type, name):
     12..39      +  repeat_region  AAV2 ITR (fragment): inverted terminal repeat of adeno-associated virus serotype 2 inverted
     68..95      +  repeat_region  AAV2 ITR (fragment): inverted terminal repeat of adeno-associated virus serotype 2 inverted
    964..1680    +  CDS            SYFP2: SYFP2 is a basic (constitutively fluorescent) yellow fluorescent protein published in 2006, derived from Aequorea victoria. It is reported to be a very rapidly-maturing monomer with moderate acid sensitivity.
   1720..1877    +  misc_feature   WPRE (fragment): woodchuck hepatitis virus posttranscriptional regulatory element
   1883..1963    +  misc_feature   WPRE (fragment): woodchuck hepatitis virus posttranscriptional regulatory element
   1980..2091    +  polyA_signal   bGH poly(A) signal: bovine growth hormone polyadenylation signal
   2209..2349    +  repeat_region  AAV2 ITR: inverted terminal repeat of adeno-associated virus serotype 2 inverted
   2354..2405    -  misc_feature   bom (fragment): basis of mobility region from pBR322
   2424..2879    +  rep_origin     f1 ori (sequence partly withheld): f1 bacteriophage origin of replication; arrow indicates direction of (+) strand synthesis
   2880..2929    -  misc_feature   bom (fragment): basis of mobility region from pBR322
   3031..3066    -  CDS            rop (fragment): Rop protein, which maintains plasmids at low copy number; rop
   3161..3265    +  promoter       AmpR promoter: bla
   3266..4126    +  CDS            AmpR: β-lactamase; bla; confers resistance to ampicillin, carbenicillin, and related antibiotics
   4297..4885    +  rep_origin     ori: high-copy-number ColE1/pMB1/pBR322/pUC origin of replication
