[The description below was written by a language model from this plasmid's Addgene catalogue record and pLannotate feature annotations shown in this document.]
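Description:
AiP12251-pAAV-AiE0453m-minBG-SYFP2-WPRE3-BGHpA (alias CN2251) is a recombinant AAV transfer plasmid of about 4.9 kb, built to produce virus that directly expresses a yellow fluorescent reporter under enhancer control. It is maintained in bacteria as a high-copy plasmid through a ColE1/pUC-type origin and selected with ampicillin via the β-lactamase gene and its native promoter. An f1 phage origin and small remnants of pBR322 bom and rop sequences are also present in the backbone. The recorded host is a recombination-deficient cloning strain, a usual choice for keeping the repeat-rich AAV inverted terminal repeats intact.

The packaged cassette lies between AAV2 ITRs. The right-hand repeat is annotated in full, whereas only short fragments of the left-hand one were detected in the sequencing result. According to the construct name and catalogue fields, expression is driven by the AiE0453m element (also called eHGT_453m) placed upstream of a minimal β-globin promoter. Neither part is annotated in the feature table, but both presumably occupy the unannotated stretch between the left ITR and the SYFP2 coding sequence. A minimal promoter has little activity of its own, so the pattern of expression should depend on the adjoining enhancer. SYFP2, a rapidly maturing monomeric yellow fluorescent protein derived from Aequorea victoria, is followed by WPRE3, a shortened woodchuck hepatitis virus posttranscriptional element (annotated as two fragments) that boosts transcript expression while saving packaging space, and then by the bovine growth hormone polyadenylation signal.

The associated publication concerns enhancer viruses for cell-subclass-specific labeling in the brain, which matches this design. The record does not state which cell population this particular enhancer targets.
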