Addgene plasmid #164453: AiP12251-pAAV-AiE0453m-minBG-SYFP2-WPRE3-BGHpA (Alias: CN2251)
Purpose: Direct-expressing SYFP2 AAV Virus
Depositing lab: Allen Institute for Brain Science & Jonathan Ting. Depositing organization: Allen Institute. Publication: Enhancer viruses for combinatorial cell-subclass-specific labeling. Graybuck LT, Daigle TL, Sedeno-Cortes AE, Walker M, Kalmbach B, Lenz GH, Morin E, Nguyen TN, Garren E, Bendrick JL, Kim TK, Zhou T, Mortrud M, Yao S, Siverts LA, Larsen R, Gore BB, Szelenyi ER, Trader C, Balaram P, van Velthoven CTJ, Chiang M, Mich JK, Dee N, Goldy J, Cetin AH, Smith K, Way SW, Esposito L, Yao Z, Gradinaru V, Sunkin SM, Lein E, Levi BP, Ting JT, Zeng H, Tasic B. Neuron. 2021 Mar 23. pii: S0896-6273(21)00159-8. doi: 10.1016/j.neuron.2021.03.011. PubMed 33789083.
Backbone
  Vector backbone: rAAV-eHGT_453m-minBglobin-SYFP2-WPRE3-BGHpA
  Backbone manufacturer: Allen Institute for Brain Science
  Vector type: AAV
Growth in bacteria
  Bacterial resistance: Ampicillin, 100 μg/mL
  Growth temperature: 37°C
  Growth strain: NEB Stable
  Copy number: High Copy
Gene/Insert
  Gene/Insert name: SYFP2
  Species: Synthetic
  Insert size (bp): 720
  Promoter: minBetaGlobin
  Cloning method: Ligation Independent Cloning
  Sequencing primers: 5′ AGCGCACGAGGGAGCTT; 3′ ACGTCGCCGTCCAGCTC
Terms and licenses: Academic/Nonprofit Terms; Industry Terms: Not Available to Industry
Depositor comments: Funded by BRAIN initiative.
How to cite: AiP12251-pAAV-AiE0453m-minBG-SYFP2-WPRE3-BGHpA (Alias: CN2251) was a gift from Allen Institute for Brain Science & Jonathan Ting (Addgene plasmid # 164453 ; http://n2t.net/addgene:164453 ; RRID:Addgene_164453)
